>Addgene plasmid #157984 | Direct-seq_lentiGuide-Puro-tRNA-Tail-8A8G | addgene full sequence | sequence record 355759 | Addgene NGS Result
GGCTCGAGGGGGCCCGGGTGCAAAGATGGATAAAGTTTTAAACAGAGAGGAATCTTTGCAGCTAATGGAC
CTTCTAGGTCTTGAAAGGAGTGGGAATTGGCTCCGGTGCCCGTCAGTGGGCAGAGCGCACATCGCCCACA
GTCCCCGAGAAGTTGGGGGGAGGGGTCGGCAATTGATCCGGTGCCTAGAGAAGGTGGCGCGGGGTAAACT
GGGAAAGTGATGTCGTGTACTGGCTCCGCCTTTTTCCCGAGGGTGGGGGAGAACCGTATATAAGTGCAGT
AGTCGCCGTGAACGTTCTTTTTCGCAACGGGTTTGCCGCCAGAACACAGGTAAGTGCCGTGTGTGGTTCC
CGCGGGCCTGGCCTCTTTACGGGTTATGGCCCTTGCGTGCCTTGAATTACTTCCACCTGGCTGCAGTACG
TGATTCTTGATCCCGAGCTTCGGGTTGGAAGTGGGTGGGAGAGTTCGAGGCCTTGCGCTTAAGGAGCCCC
TTCGCCTCGTGCTTGAGTTGAGGCCTGGCCTGGGCGCTGGGGCCGCCGCGTGCGAATCTGGTGGCACCTT
CGCGCCTGTCTCGCTGCTTTCGATAAGTCTCTAGCCATTTAAAATTTTTGATGACCTGCTGCGACGCTTT
TTTTCTGGCAAGATAGTCTTGTAAATGCGGGCCAAGATCTGCACACTGGTATTTCGGTTTTTGGGGCCGC
GGGCGGCGACGGGGCCCGTGCGTCCCAGCGCACATGTTCGGCGAGGCGGGGCCTGCGAGCGCGGCCACCG
AGAATCGGACGGGGGTAGTCTCAAGCTGGCCGGCCTGCTCTGGTGCCTGGCCTCGCGCCGCCGTGTATCG
CCCCGCCCTGGGCGGCAAGGCTGGCCCGGTCGGCACCAGTTGCGTGAGCGGAAAGATGGCCGCTTCCCGG
CCCTGCTGCAGGGAGCTCAAAATGGAGGACGCGGCGCTCGGGAGAGCGGGCGGGTGAGTCACCCACACAA
AGGAAAAGGGCCTTTCCGTCCTCAGCCGTCGCTTCATGTGACTCCACGGAGTACCGGGCGCCGTCCAGGC
ACCTCGATTAGTTCTCGAGCTTTTGGAGTACGTCGTCTTTAGGTTGGGGGGAGGGGTTTTATGCGATGGA
GTTTCCCCACACTGAGTGGGTGGAGACTGAAGTTAGGCCAGCTTGGCACTTGATGTAATTCTCCTTGGAA
TTTGCCCTTTTTGAGTTTGGATCTTGGTTCATTCTCAAGCCTCAGACAGTGGTTCAAAGTTTTTTTCTTC
CATTTCAGGTGTCGTGACGTACGGCCACCATGACCGAGTACAAGCCCACGGTGCGCCTCGCCACCCGCGA
CGACGTCCCCAGGGCCGTACGCACCCTCGCCGCCGCGTTCGCCGACTACCCCGCCACGCGCCACACCGTC
GATCCGGACCGCCACATCGAGCGGGTCACCGAGCTGCAAGAACTCTTCCTCACGCGCGTCGGGCTCGACA
TCGGCAAGGTGTGGGTCGCGGACGACGGCGCCGCCGTGGCGGTCTGGACCACGCCGGAGAGCGTCGAAGC
GGGGGCGGTGTTCGCCGAGATCGGCCCGCGCATGGCCGAGTTGAGCGGTTCCCGGCTGGCCGCGCAGCAA
CAGATGGAAGGCCTCCTGGCGCCGCACCGGCCCAAGGAGCCCGCGTGGTTCCTGGCCACCGTCGGAGTCT
CGCCCGACCACCAGGGCAAGGGTCTGGGCAGCGCCGTCGTGCTCCCCGGAGTGGAGGCGGCCGAGCGCGC
CGGGGTGCCCGCCTTCCTGGAGACCTCCGCGCCCCGCAACCTCCCCTTCTACGAGCGGCTCGGCTTCACC
GTCACCGCCGACGTCGAGGTGCCCGAAGGACCGCGCACCTGGTGCATGACCCGCAAGCCCGGTGCCGAGG
GCAGGGGAAGTCTTCTAACATGCGGGGACGTGGAGGAAAATCCCGGCCCCGTGAGCGAGCTGATTAAGGA
GAACATGCACATGAAGCTGTACATGGAGGGCACCGTGAACAACCACCACTTCAAGTGCACATCCGAGGGC
GAAGGCAAGCCCTACGAGGGCACCCAGACCATGAGAATCAAGGCGGTCGAGGGCGGCCCTCTCCCCTTCG
CCTTCGACATCCTGGCTACCAGCTTCATGTACGGCAGCAAAACCTTCATCAACCACACCCAGGGCATCCC
CGACTTCTTTAAGCAGTCCTTCCCCGAGGGCTTCACATGGGAGAGAGTCACCACATACGAAGACGGGGGC
GTGCTGACCGCTACCCAGGACACCAGCCTCCAGGACGGCTGCCTCATCTACAACGTCAAGATCAGAGGGG
TGAACTTCCCATCCAACGGCCCTGTGATGCAGAAGAAAACACTCGGCTGGGAGGCCTCCACCGAGACCCT
GTACCCCGCTGACGGCGGCCTGGAAGGCAGAGCCGACATGGCCCTGAAGCTCGTGGGCGGGGGCCACCTG
ATCTGCAACTTGAAGACCACATACAGATCCAAGAAACCCGCTAAGAACCTCAAGATGCCCGGCGTCTACT
ATGTGGACAGAAGACTGGAAAGAATCAAGGAGGCCGACAAAGAGACCTACGTCGAGCAGCACGAGGTGGC
TGTGGCCAGATACTGCGACCTCCCTAGCAAACTGGGGCACAGATAAGGATCCACGCGTTAAGTCGACAAT
CAACCTCTGGATTACAAAATTTGTGAAAGATTGACTGGTATTCTTAACTATGTTGCTCCTTTTACGCTAT
GTGGATACGCTGCTTTAATGCCTTTGTATCATGCTATTGCTTCCCGTATGGCTTTCATTTTCTCCTCCTT
GTATAAATCCTGGTTGCTGTCTCTTTATGAGGAGTTGTGGCCCGTTGTCAGGCAACGTGGCGTGGTGTGC
ACTGTGTTTGCTGACGCAACCCCCACTGGTTGGGGCATTGCCACCACCTGTCAGCTCCTTTCCGGGACTT
TCGCTTTCCCCCTCCCTATTGCCACGGCGGAACTCATCGCCGCCTGCCTTGCCCGCTGCTGGACAGGGGC
TCGGCTGTTGGGCACTGACAATTCCGTGGTGTTGTCGGGGAAATCATCGTCCTTTCCTTGGCTGCTCGCC
TGTGTTGCCACCTGGATTCTGCGCGGGACGTCCTTCTGCTACGTCCCTTCGGCCCTCAATCCAGCGGACC
TTCCTTCCCGCGGCCTGCTGCCGGCTCTGCGGCCTCTTCCGCGTCTTCGCCTTCGCCCTCAGACGAGTCG
GATCTCCCTTTGGGCCGCCTCCCCGCGTCGACTTTAAGACCAATGACTTACAAGGCAGCTGTAGATCTTA
GCCACTTTTTAAAAGAAAAGGGGGGACTGGAAGGGCTAATTCACTCCCAACGAAGACAAGATCTGCTTTT
TGCTTGTACTGGGTCTCTCTGGTTAGACCAGATCTGAGCCTGGGAGCTCTCTGGCTAACTAGGGAACCCA
CTGCTTAAGCCTCAATAAAGCTTGCCTTGAGTGCTTCAAGTAGTGTGTGCCCGTCTGTTGTGTGACTCTG
GTAACTAGAGATCCCTCAGACCCTTTTAGTCAGTGTGGAAAATCTCTAGCAGTACGTATAGTAGTTCATG
TCATCTTATTATTCAGTATTTATAACTTGCAAAGAAATGAATATCAGAGAGTGAGAGGAACTTGTTTATT
GCAGCTTATAATGGTTACAAATAAAGCAATAGCATCACAAATTTCACAAATAAAGCATTTTTTTCACTGC
ATTCTAGTTGTGGTTTGTCCAAACTCATCAATGTATCTTATCATGTCTGGCTCTAGCTATCCCGCCCCTA
ACTCCGCCCATCCCGCCCCTAACTCCGCCCAGTTCCGCCCATTCTCCGCCCCATGGCTGACTAATTTTTT
TTATTTATGCAGAGGCCGAGGCCGCCTCGGCCTCTGAGCTATTCCAGAAGTAGTGAGGAGGCTTTTTTGG
AGGCCTAGGGACGTACCCAATTCGCCCTATAGTGAGTCGTATTACGCGCGCTCACTGGCCGTCGTTTTAC
AACGTCGTGACTGGGAAAACCCTGGCGTTACCCAACTTAATCGCCTTGCAGCACATCCCCCTTTCGCCAG
CTGGCGTAATAGCGAAGAGGCCCGCACCGATCGCCCTTCCCAACAGTTGCGCAGCCTGAATGGCGAATGG
G
[124 nt withheld, positions 4132-4255]
C
[91 nt withheld, positions 4257-4347]
A
[49 nt withheld, positions 4349-4397]
CCTTTGACGTTGGAGTCCACGTTCTTT
[37 nt withheld, positions 4425-4461]
ACCCTATCTCGGTCTATTCTTTTGATTTATAAGGGATTTTGCCGATTTCGGCCTATTGGTTAAAAAATGA
GCTGATTTAACAAAAATTTAACGCGAATTTTAACAAAATATTAACGCTTACAATTTAGGTGGCACTTTTC
GGGGAAATGTGCGCGGAACCCCTATTTGTTTATTTTTCTAAATACATTCAAATATGTATCCGCTCATGAG
ACAATAACCCTGATAAATGCTTCAATAATATTGAAAAAGGAAGAGTATGAGTATTCAACATTTCCGTGTC
GCCCTTATTCCCTTTTTTGCGGCATTTTGCCTTCCTGTTTTTGCTCACCCAGAAACGCTGGTGAAAGTAA
AAGATGCTGAAGATCAGTTGGGTGCACGAGTGGGTTACATCGAACTGGATCTCAACAGCGGTAAGATCCT
TGAGAGTTTTCGCCCCGAAGAACGTTTTCCAATGATGAGCACTTTTAAAGTTCTGCTATGTGGCGCGGTA
TTATCCCGTATTGACGCCGGGCAAGAGCAACTCGGTCGCCGCATACACTATTCTCAGAATGACTTGGTTG
AGTACTCACCAGTCACAGAAAAGCATCTTACGGATGGCATGACAGTAAGAGAATTATGCAGTGCTGCCAT
AACCATGAGTGATAACACTGCGGCCAACTTACTTCTGACAACGATCGGAGGACCGAAGGAGCTAACCGCT
TTTTTGCACAACATGGGGGATCATGTAACTCGCCTTGATCGTTGGGAACCGGAGCTGAATGAAGCCATAC
CAAACGACGAGCGTGACACCACGATGCCTGTAGCAATGGCAACAACGTTGCGCAAACTATTAACTGGCGA
ACTACTTACTCTAGCTTCCCGGCAACAATTAATAGACTGGATGGAGGCGGATAAAGTTGCAGGACCACTT
CTGCGCTCGGCCCTTCCGGCTGGCTGGTTTATTGCTGATAAATCTGGAGCCGGTGAGCGTGGGTCTCGCG
GTATCATTGCAGCACTGGGGCCAGATGGTAAGCCCTCCCGTATCGTAGTTATCTACACGACGGGGAGTCA
GGCAACTATGGATGAACGAAATAGACAGATCGCTGAGATAGGTGCCTCACTGATTAAGCATTGGTAACTG
TCAGACCAAGTTTACTCATATATACTTTAGATTGATTTAAAACTTCATTTTTAATTTAAAAGGATCTAGG
TGAAGATCCTTTTTGATAATCTCATGACCAAAATCCCTTAACGTGAGTTTTCGTTCCACTGAGCGTCAGA
CCCCGTAGAAAAGATCAAAGGATCTTCTTGAGATCCTTTTTTTCTGCGCGTAATCTGCTGCTTGCAAACA
AAAAAACCACCGCTACCAGCGGTGGTTTGTTTGCCGGATCAAGAGCTACCAACTCTTTTTCCGAAGGTAA
CTGGCTTCAGCAGAGCGCAGATACCAAATACTGTTCTTCTAGTGTAGCCGTAGTTAGGCCACCACTTCAA
GAACTCTGTAGCACCGCCTACATACCTCGCTCTGCTAATCCTGTTACCAGTGGCTGCTGCCAGTGGCGAT
AAGTCGTGTCTTACCGGGTTGGACTCAAGACGATAGTTACCGGATAAGGCGCAGCGGTCGGGCTGAACGG
GGGGTTCGTGCACACAGCCCAGCTTGGAGCGAACGACCTACACCGAACTGAGATACCTACAGCGTGAGCT
ATGAGAAAGCGCCACGCTTCCCGAAGGGAGAAAGGCGGACAGGTATCCGGTAAGCGGCAGGGTCGGAACA
GGAGAGCGCACGAGGGAGCTTCCAGGGGGAAACGCCTGGTATCTTTATAGTCCTGTCGGGTTTCGCCACC
TCTGACTTGAGCGTCGATTTTTGTGATGCTCGTCAGGGGGGCGGAGCCTATGGAAAAACGCCAGCAACGC
GGCCTTTTTACGGTTCCTGGCCTTTTGCTGGCCTTTTGCTCACATGTTCTTTCCTGCGTTATCCCCTGAT
TCTGTGGATAACCGTATTACCGCCTTTGAGTGAGCTGATACCGCTCGCCGCAGCCGAACGACCGAGCGCA
GCGAGTCAGTGAGCGAGGAAGCGGAAGAGCGCCCAATACGCAAACCGCCTCTCCCCGCGCGTTGGCCGAT
TCATTAATGCAGCTGGCACGACAGGTTTCCCGACTGGAAAGCGGGCAGTGAGCGCAACGCAATTAATGTG
AGTTAGCTCACTCATTAGGCACCCCAGGCTTTACACTTTATGCTTCCGGCTCGTATGTTGTGTGGAATTG
TGAGCGGATAACAATTTCACACAGGAAACAGCTATGACCATGATTACGCCAAGCGCGCAATTAACCCTCA
CTAAAGGGAACAAAAGCTGGAGCTGCAAGCTTAATGTAGTCTTATGCAATACTCTTGTAGTCTTGCAACA
TGGTAACGATGAGTTAGCAACATGCCTTACAAGGAGAGAAAAAGCACCGTGCATGCCGATTGGTGGAAGT
AAGGTGGTACGATCGTGCCTTATTAGGAAGGCAACAGACGGGTCTGACATGGATTGGACGAACCACTGAA
TTGCCGCATTGCAGAGATATTGTATTTAAGTGCCTAGCTCGATACATAAACGGGTCTCTCTGGTTAGACC
AGATCTGAGCCTGGGAGCTCTCTGGCTAACTAGGGAACCCACTGCTTAAGCCTCAATAAAGCTTGCCTTG
AGTGCTTCAAGTAGTGTGTGCCCGTCTGTTGTGTGACTCTGGTAACTAGAGATCCCTCAGACCCTTTTAG
TCAGTGTGGAAAATCTCTAGCAGTGGCGCCCGAACAGGGACTTGAAAGCGAAAGGGAAACCAGAGGAGCT
CTCTCGACGCAGGACTCGGCTTGCTGAAGCGCGCACGGCAAGAGGCGAGGGGCGGCGACTGGTGAGTACG
CCAAAAATTTTGACTAGCGGAGGCTAGAAGGAGAGAGATGGGTGCGAGAGCGTCAGTATTAAGCGGGGGA
GAATTAGATCGCGATGGGAAAAAATTCGGTTAAGGCCAGGGGGAAAGAAAAAATATAAATTAAAACATAT
AGTATGGGCAAGCAGGGAGCTAGAACGATTCGCAGTTAATCCTGGCCTGTTAGAAACATCAGAAGGCTGT
AGACAAATACTGGGACAGCTACAACCATCCCTTCAGACAGGATCAGAAGAACTTAGATCATTATATAATA
CAGTAGCAACCCTCTATTGTGTGCATCAAAGGATAGAGATAAAAGACACCAAGGAAGCTTTAGACAAGAT
AGAGGAAGAGCAAAACAAAAGTAAGACCACCGCACAGCAAGCGGCCGCTGATCTTCAGACCTGGAGGAGG
AGATATGAGGGACAATTGGAGAAGTGAATTATATAAATATAAAGTAGTAAAAATTGAACCATTAGGAGTA
GCACCCACCAAGGCAAAGAGAAGAGTGGTGCAGAGAGAAAAAAGAGCAGTGGGAATAGGAGCTTTGTTCC
TTGGGTTCTTGGGAGCAGCAGGAAGCACTATGGGCGCAGCGTCAATGACGCTGACGGTACAGGCCAGACA
ATTATTGTCTGGTATAGTGCAGCAGCAGAACAATTTGCTGAGGGCTATTGAGGCGCAACAGCATCTGTTG
CAACTCACAGTCTGGGGCATCAAGCAGCTCCAGGCAAGAATCCTGGCTGTGGAAAGATACCTAAAGGATC
AACAGCTCCTGGGGATTTGGGGTTGCTCTGGAAAACTCATTTGCACCACTGCTGTGCCTTGGAATGCTAG
TTGGAGTAATAAATCTCTGGAACAGATTTGGAATCACACGACCTGGATGGAGTGGGACAGAGAAATTAAC
AATTACACAAGCTTAATACACTCCTTAATTGAAGAATCGCAAAACCAGCAAGAAAAGAATGAACAAGAAT
TATTGGAATTAGATAAATGGGCAAGTTTGTGGAATTGGTTTAACATAACAAATTGGCTGTGGTATATAAA
ATTATTCATAATGATAGTAGGAGGCTTGGTAGGTTTAAGAATAGTTTTTGCTGTACTTTCTATAGTGAAT
AGAGTTAGGCAGGGATATTCACCATTATCGTTTCAGACCCACCTCCCAACCCCGAGGGGACCCAGAGAGG
GCCTATTTCCCATGATTCCTTCATATTTGCATATACGATACAAGGCTGTTAGAGAGATAATTAGAATTAA
TTTGACTGTAAACACAAAGATATTAGTACAAAATACGTGACGTAGAAAGTAATAATTTCTTGGGTAGTTT
GCAGTTTTAAAATTATGTTTTAAAATGGACTATCATATGCTTACCGTAACTTGAAAGTATTTCGATTTCT
TGGCTTTATATATCTTGTGGAAAGGACGAAACACCGGGTTCCATGGTGTAATGGTTAGCACTCTGGACTC
TGAATCCAGCGATCCGAGTTCAAATCTCGGTGGAACCTAGTGGCAGGTGCACCTGCAGTGGTTTGAGAGC
TATGCTGGAAACAGCATAGCAAGTTCAAATAAGGCTAGTCCGTTATCAACTTGAAAAAGTGGCACCGAGT
CGGTGCTCGGAAAAAAAAGAAAAAAAGAAAAAAAGAAAAATTTTTTTTGAATTCCGTAACTAGATCTTGA
GACAAATGGCAGTATTCATCCACAATTTTAAAAGAAAAGGGGGGATTGGGGGGTACAGTGCAGGGGAAAG
AATAGTAGACATAATAGCAACAGACATACAAACTAAAGAATTACAAAAACAAATTACAAAAATTCAAAAT
TTTCGGGTTTATTACAGGGACAGCAGAGATCCACTTTGGCGCC
Features (pLannotate 1.2.2; 32 found; start..end, strand, type, name):
     26..92      +  CDS            small t antigen (fragment): SV40 (simian virus 40) small t antigen
    118..329     +  promoter       EF-1α core promoter: core promoter for human elongation factor EF-1α
    330..1268    +  intron         EF-1α intron A: intron upstream of the start codon of human EF-1α
   1290..1886    +  CDS            PuroR (fragment): puromycin N-acetyltransferase; pac from Streptomyces; confers resistance to puromycin
   1887..1940    +  CDS            T2A: 2A peptide from Thosea asigna virus capsid protein Eukaryotic ribosomes fail to insert a peptide bond between the Gly and Pro residues, yielding separate polypeptides.
   1941..2633    +  CDS            mKate2: mKate2 is a basic (constitutively fluorescent) red fluorescent protein published in 2009, derived from Entacmaea quadricolor. It is reported to be a rapidly-maturing monomer with moderate acid sensitivity.
   2658..3246    +  misc_feature   WPRE: woodchuck hepatitis virus posttranscriptional regulatory element
   3297..3316    +  misc_feature   cPPT/CTS (fragment): central polypurine tract and central termination sequence of HIV-1
   3318..3551    +  LTR            3' LTR (ΔU3): self-inactivating 3' long terminal repeat (LTR) from HIV-1
   3629..3750    +  polyA_signal   SV40 poly(A) signal: SV40 polyadenylation signal
   3790..3925    +  rep_origin     SV40 ori: SV40 origin of replication
   3946..3964    -  promoter       T7 promoter: promoter for bacteriophage T7 RNA polymerase
   3972..4127    +  CDS            lacZα (fragment): LacZα fragment of β-galactosidase; lacZ fragment
   4132..4560    +  rep_origin     f1 ori (sequence partly withheld): f1 bacteriophage origin of replication; arrow indicates direction of (+) strand synthesis
   4613..4717    +  promoter       AmpR promoter: bla
   4718..5578    +  CDS            AmpR: β-lactamase; bla; confers resistance to ampicillin, carbenicillin, and related antibiotics
   5749..6337    +  rep_origin     ori: high-copy-number ColE1/pMB1/pBR322/pUC origin of replication
   6520..6612    +  CDS            lacI (fragment): lac repressor; lacI; The lac repressor binds to the lac operator to inhibit transcription in E. coli. This inhibition can be relieved by adding lactose or isopropyl-β-D-thiogalactopyranoside (IPTG).
   6625..6646    +  protein_bind   CAP binding site: CAP binding activates transcription in the presence of cAMP. E. coli catabolite activator protein
   6661..6691    +  promoter       lac promoter: promoter for the E. coli lac operon
   6699..6715    +  protein_bind   lac operator: The lac repressor binds to the lac operator to inhibit transcription in E. coli. This inhibition can be relieved by adding lactose or isopropyl-β-D-thiogalactopyranoside (IPTG). lac repressor encoded by lacI
   6760..6778    +  promoter       T3 promoter: promoter for bacteriophage T3 RNA polymerase
   6806..7032    +  promoter       RSV promoter: Rous sarcoma virus enhancer/promoter
   7033..7213    +  LTR            5' LTR (truncated): truncated 5' long terminal repeat (LTR) from HIV-1
   7260..7385    +  misc_feature   HIV-1 Ψ: packaging signal of human immunodeficiency virus type 1
   7369..7732    +  CDS            HIV-1 gag (fragment): gag protein from human immunodeficiency virus 1; gag
   7878..8111    +  misc_feature   RRE: The Rev response element (RRE) of HIV-1 allows for Rev-dependent mRNA export from the nucleus to the cytoplasm.
   8488..8514    +  CDS            Rev (fragment): human immunodeficiency virus 1 (HIV-1) Rev protein; rev; enhances nuclear export of unspliced and incompletely spliced viral mRNAs
   8518..8758    +  promoter       U6 promoter: RNA polymerase III promoter for human U6 snRNA
   8767..8838    +  ncRNA          tRNA: Accession: RF00005 - tRNA
   8880..8947    +  misc_RNA       tracrRNA (fragment): trans-activating CRISPR RNA for the Streptococcus pyogenes CRISPR/Cas9 system
   9037..9154    +  misc_feature   cPPT/CTS: central polypurine tract and central termination sequence of HIV-1
