[The description below was written by a language model from this plasmid's Addgene catalogue record and pLannotate feature annotations shown in this document.]
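Description:
Direct-seq_lentiGuide-Puro-tRNA-Tail-8A8G is a third-generation, self-inactivating lentiviral guide RNA vector built on the lentiGuide-Puro backbone for CRISPR screens read out by single-cell RNA sequencing. In bacteria it is maintained through a high-copy ColE1/pUC-type origin and selected with ampicillin via β-lactamase; an f1 origin and remnants of a lac/T7/T3 cloning region are also annotated. The viral portion has an RSV promoter driving a truncated HIV-1 5' LTR, followed by the Ψ packaging signal with a partial gag sequence, the RRE for Rev-dependent export, a cPPT/CTS, WPRE and a ΔU3 3' LTR, so packaging functions must be supplied in trans and the integrated provirus lacks LTR promoter activity. An SV40 poly(A) signal and SV40 origin lie downstream of the 3' LTR.

The payload consists of two expression units. A human U6 (RNA polymerase III) promoter is followed by an annotated tRNA element and then an S. pyogenes tracrRNA-derived scaffold; this is the "programmed" gRNA scaffold of the Direct-seq method. The name suggests a tRNA-leader design with an 8A8G sequence at the scaffold tail, but the record does not spell out this architecture or how the modification enables capture. No specific spacer is recorded, which is consistent with a recipient vector for guide or library cloning, and Cas9 is not encoded and must come from elsewhere. Downstream, the EF-1α core promoter with its intron A drives puromycin N-acetyltransferase linked through a T2A peptide to the red fluorescent protein mKate2, which allows transduced mammalian cells to be drug-selected and also tracked or sorted by fluorescence.
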