Addgene plasmid #157984: Direct-seq_lentiGuide-Puro-tRNA-Tail-8A8G
Purpose: Expresses programmed gRNA scaffold from U6 promoter. Programmed gRNA scaffold for streamlined scRNA-seq in CRISPR screen (Direct-seq). 3rd generation lentiviral backbone.
Depositing lab: Lijia Ma. Depositing organization: Westlake University. Publication: Direct-seq: programmed gRNA scaffold for streamlined scRNA-seq in CRISPR screen. Song Q, Ni K, Liu M, Li Y, Wang L, Wang Y, Liu Y, Yu Z, Qi Y, Lu Z, Ma L. Genome Biol. 2020 Jun 8;21(1):136. doi: 10.1186/s13059-020-02044-w. PubMed 32513233.
Backbone
  Vector backbone: lentiGuide-Puro (Plasmid#52963)
  Vector type: Mammalian Expression, Lentiviral, CRISPR
  Selectable markers: Puromycin ; mkate2
Growth in bacteria
  Bacterial resistance: Ampicillin, 100 μg/mL
  Growth temperature: 37°C
  Growth strain: NEB Stable
  Copy number: High Copy
Gene/Insert
  Gene/Insert name: S. pyogenes sgRNA cassette (tRNA-Tail-8A8G) (alt name: mkate2)
  gRNA/shRNA sequence: unknown
  Species: Synthetic
  Promoter: hU6
  Cloning method: Restriction Enzyme; 5′ cloning site unknown (not destroyed); 3′ cloning site unknown (unknown if destroyed)
  Sequencing primers: 5′ hU6-F
Terms and licenses: Academic/Nonprofit Terms; Industry Terms: Not Available to Industry
How to cite: Direct-seq_lentiGuide-Puro-tRNA-Tail-8A8G was a gift from Lijia Ma (Addgene plasmid # 157984 ; http://n2t.net/addgene:157984 ; RRID:Addgene_157984)
